>Addgene plasmid #208397 | PB-TA-ERP2-hcGAS(R255A) | addgene full sequence | sequence record 412382 | Addgene NGS Result
AAAAAAAAACAAAAACTCAAAATTTCTTCTATAAAGTAACAAAACTTTTAAACATTCTCTCTTTTACAAA
AATAAACTTATTTTGTACTTTAAAAACAGTCATGTTGTATTATAAAATAAGTAATTAGCTTAACCTATAC
ATAATAGAAACAAATTATACTTATTAGTCAGTCAGAAACAACTTTGGCACATATCAATATTATGCTCTCG
TTAATTAACTCGAGGGATCCAAGCTGGCCGCACGTCTCCCTATCAGTGATAGAGAAGTCGACACGTCTCG
AGCTCCCTATCAGTGATAGAGAAGGTACGTCTAGAACGTCTCCCTATCAGTGATAGAGAAGTCGACACGT
CTCGAGCTCCCTATCAGTGATAGAGAAGGTACGTCTAGAACGTCTCCCTATCAGTGATAGAGAAGTCGAC
ACGTCTCGAGCTCCCTATCAGTGATAGAGAAGGTACGTCTAGAACGTCTCCCTATCAGTGATAGAGAAGT
CGACACGTCTCGAGCTCCCTATCAGTGATAGAGAAGGTACCCCCTATATAAGCAGAGCTCGTTTAGTGAA
CCGTCAGATCGCCTGGAGACGCCATCCACGCTGTTTTGACCTCCATAGAAGACACCGGGACCGATCCAGC
CTCCGCGGTGGCGGCATCACAAGTTTGTACAAAAAAGCAGGCTTCATGCAGCCTTGGCACGGAAAGGCCA
TGCAGAGAGCTTCCGAGGCCGGAGCCACTGCCCCCAAGGCTTCCGCACGGAATGCCAGGGGCGCCCCGAT
GGATCCCAACGAGTCTCCGGCTGCCCCCGAGGCCGCCCTGCCTAAGGCGGGAAAGTTCGGCCCCGCCAGG
AAGTCGGGATCCCGGCAGAAAAAGAGCGCCCCGGACACCCAGGAGAGGCCGCCCGTCCGCGCAACTGGGG
CCCGCGCCAAAAAGGCCCCTCAGCGCGCCCAGGACACGCAGCCGTCTGACGCCACCAGCGCCCCTGGGGC
AGAGGGGCTGGAGCCTCCTGCGGCTCGGGAGCCGGCTCTTTCCAGGGCTGGTTCTTGCCGCCAGAGGGGC
GCGCGCTGCTCCACGAAGCCAAGACCCCCGCCCGGGCCCTGGGACGTGCCCAGCCCCGGCCTGCCGGTCT
CGGCCCCCATTCTCGTACGGAGGGATGCGGCGCCTGGGGCCTCGAAGCTCCGGGCGGTTTTGGAGAAGTT
GAAGCTCAGCCGCGATGATATCTCCACGGCGGCGGGGATGGTGAAAGGGGTTGTGGACCACCTGCTGCTC
AGACTGAAGTGCGACTCCGCGTTCAGAGGCGTCGGGCTGCTGAACACCGGGAGCTACTATGAGCACGTGA
AGATTTCTGCACCTAATGAATTTGATGTCATGTTTAAACTGGAAGTCCCCAGAATTCAACTAGAAGAATA
TTCCAACACTCGTGCATATTACTTTGTGAAATTTAAAGCAAATCCGAAAGAAAATCATCTGAGTCAGTTT
TTAGAAGGTGAAATATTATCAGCTTCTAAGATGCTGTCAAAGTTTAGGAAAATCATTAAGGAAGAAATTA
ACGACATTAAAGATACAGATGTCATCATGAAGAGGAAAAGAGGAGGGAGCCCTGCTGTAACACTTCTTAT
TAGTGAAAAAATATCTGTGGATATAACCCTGGCTTTGGAATCAAAAAGTAGCTGGCCTGCTAGCACCCAA
GAAGGCCTGCGCATTCAAAACTGGCTTTCAGCAAAAGTTAGGAAGCAACTACGACTAAAGCCATTTTACC
TTGTACCCAAGCATGCAAAGGAAGGAAATGGTTTCCAAGAAGAAACATGGCGGCTATCCTTCTCTCACAT
CGAAAAGGAAATTTTGAACAATCATGGAAAATCTAAAACGTGCTGTGAAAACAAAGAAGAGAAATGTTGC
AGGAAAGATTGTTTAAAACTAATGAAATACCTTTTAGAACAGCTGAAAGAAAGGTTTAAAGACAAAAAAC
ATCTGGATAAATTCTCTTCTTATCATGTGAAAACTGCCTTCTTTCACGTATGTACCCAGAACCCTCAAGA
CAGTCAGTGGGACCGCAAAGACCTGGGCCTCTGCTTTGATAACTGCGTGACATACTTTCTTCAGTGCCTC
AGGACAGAAAAACTTGAGAATTATTTTATTCCTGAATTCAATCTATTCTCTAGCAACTTAATTGACAAAA
GAAGTAAAGAATTTCTGACAAAGCAAATTGAATATGAAAGAAACAATGAGTTTCCAGTTTTTGATGAATT
TTGAAACCCAGCTTTCTTGTACAAAGTGGTGATGGCCGCTCTAGCGAAGGGATCCCCCATCGAATTCACT
CCTCAGGTGCAGGCTGCCTATCAGAAGGTGGTGGCTGGTGTGGCCAATGCCCTGGCTCACAAATACCACT
GAGATCTTTTTCCCTCTGCCAAAAATTATGGGGACATCATGAAGCCCCTTGAGCATCTGACTTCTGGCTA
ATAAAGGAAATTTATTTTCATTGCAATAGTGTGTTGGAATTTTTTGTGTCTCTCACTCGGAAGGACATAT
GGGAGGGCAAATCATTTAAAACATCAGAATGAGTATTTGGTTTAGAGTTTGGCAACATATGCCCATATGC
TGGCTGCCATGAACAAAGGTTGGCTATAAAGAGGTCATCAGTATATGAAACAGCCCCCTGCTGTCCATTC
CTTATTCCATAGAAAAGCCTTGACTTGAGGTTAGATTTTTTTTATATTTTGTTTTGTGTTATTTTTTTCT
TTAACATCCCTAAAATTTTCCTTACATGTTTTACTAGCCAGATTTTTCCTCCTCTCCTGACTACTCCCAG
TCATAGCTGTCCCTCTTCTCTTATGGAGATCCCTCGACCTGCAGGAATTCGATTACTTAAGCCTAGGATC
CAGATCTGTACATTCGAATCGATGAATTCGTTAACCATGGAAGCTTCTGCAGCGGCCGCACTAGCGGTGG
CGGCCTCGACATTGATTATTGACTAGTTATTAATAGTAATCAATTACGGGGTCATTAGTTCATAGCCCAT
ATATGGAGTTCCGCGTTACATAACTTACGGTAAATGGCCCGCCTGGCTGACCGCCCAACGACCCCCGCCC
ATTGACGTCAATAATGACGTATGTTCCCATAGTAACGCCAATAGGGACTTTCCATTGACGTCAATGGGTG
GAGTATTTACGGTAAACTGCCCACTTGGCAGTACATCAAGTGTATCATATGCCAAGTACGCCCCCTATTG
ACGTCAATGACGGTAAATGGCCCGCCTGGCATTATGCCCAGTACATGACCTTATGGGACTTTCCTACTTG
GCAGTACATCTACGTATTAGTCATCGCTATTACCATGATGATGCGGTTTTGGCAGTACATCAATGGGCGT
GGATAGCGGTTTGACTCACGGGGATTTCCAAGTCTCCACCCCATTGACGTCAATGGGAGTTTGTTTTGAC
TAGTGGAGCCGAGAGTAATTCATACAAAAGGAGGGATCGCCTTCGCAAGGGGAGAGCCCAGGGACCGTCC
CTAAATTCTCACAGACCCAAATCCCTGTAGCCGCCCCACGACAGCGCGAGGAGCATGCGCCCAGGGCTGA
GCGCGGGTAGATCAGAGCACACAAGCTCACAGTCCCCGGCGGTGGGGGGAGGGGCGCGCTGAGCGGGGGC
CAGGGAGCTGGCGCGGGGCAAACTGGGAAAGTGGTGTCGTGTGCTGGCTCCGCCCTCTTCCCGAGGGTGG
GGGAGAACGGTATATAAGTGCGGTAGTCGCCTTGGACGTTCTTTTTCGCAACGGGTTTGCCGTCAGAACG
CAGGTGAGTGGCGGGTGTGGCTTCCGCGGGCCCCGGAGCTGGAGCCCTGCTCTGAGCGGGCCGGGCTGAT
ATGCGAGTGTCGTCCGCAGGGTTTAGCTGTGAGCATTCCCACTTCGAGTGGCGGGCGGTGCGGGGGTGAG
AGTGCGAGGCCTAGCGGCAACCCCGTAGCCTCGCCTCGTGTCCGGCTTGAGGCCTAGCGTGGTGTCCGCC
GCCGCGTGCCACTCCGGCCGCACTATGCGTTTTTTGTCCTTGCTGCCCTCGATTGCCTTCCAGCAGCATG
GGCTAACAAAGGGAGGGTGTGGGGCTCACTCTTAAGGAGCCCATGAAGCTTACGTTGGATAGGAATGGAA
GGGCAGGAGGGGCGACTGGGGCCCGCCCGCCTTCGGAGCACATGTCCGACGCCACCTGGATGGGGCGAGG
CCTGTGGCTTTCCGAAGCAATCGGGCGTGAGTTTAGCCTACCTGGGCCATGTGGCCCTAGCACTGGGCAC
GGTCTGGCCTGGCGGTGCCGCGTTCCCTTGCCTCCCAACAAGGGTGAGGCCGTCCCGCCCGGCACCAGTT
GCTTGCGCGGAAAGATGGCCGCTCCCGGGGCCCTGTTGCAAGGAGCTCAAAATGGAGGACGCGGCAGCCC
GGTGGAGCGGGCGGGTGAGTCACCCACACAAAGGAAGAGGGCCTTGCCCCTCGCCGGCCGCTGCTTCCTG
TGACCCCGTGGTCTATCGGCCGCATAGTCACCTCGGGCTTCTCTTGAGCACCGCTCGTCGCGGCGGGGGG
AGGGGATCTAATGGCGTTGGAGTTTGTTCACATTTGGTGGGTGGAGACTAGTCAGGCCAGCCTGGCGCTG
GAAGTCATTCTTGGAATTTGCCCCTTTGAGTTTGGAGCGAGGCTAATTCTCAAGCCTCTTAGCGGTTCAA
AGGTATTTTCTAAACCCGTTTCCAGGTGTTGTGAAAGCCACCGCTAATTCAAAGCAATCCGGAGTAATTC
ACCATGTCTAGACTGGACAAGAGCAAAGTCATAAACGGCGCTCTGGAATTACTCAATGGAGTCGGTATCG
AAGGCCTGACGACAAGGAAACTCGCTCAAAAGCTGGGAGTTGAGCAGCCTACCCTGTACTGGCACGTGAA
GAACAAGCGGGCCCTGCTCGATGCCCTGCCAATCGAGATGCTGGACAGGCATCATACCCACTTCTGCCCC
CTGGAAGGCGAGTCATGGCAAGACTTTCTGCGGAACAACGCCAAGTCATTCCGCTGTGCTCTCCTCTCAC
ATCGCGACGGGGCTAAAGTGCATCTCGGCACCCGCCCAACAGAGAAACAGTACGAAACCCTGGAAAATCA
GCTCGCGTTCCTGTGTCAGCAAGGCTTCTCCCTGGAGAACGCACTGTACGCTCTGTCCGCCGTGGGCCAC
TTTACACTGGGCTGCGTATTGGAGGAACAGGAGCATCAAGTAGCAAAAGAGGAAAGAGAGACACCTACCA
CCGATTCTATGCCCCCACTTCTGAGACAAGCAATTGAGCTGTTCGACCGGCAGGGAGCCGAACCTGCCTT
CCTTTTCGGCCTGGAACTAATCATATGTGGCCTGGAGAAACAGCTAAAGTGCGAAAGCGGCGGGCCGGCC
GACGCCCTTGACGATTTTGACTTAGACATGCTCCCAGCCGATGCCCTTGACGACTTTGACCTTGATATGC
TGCCTGCTGACGCTCTTGACGATTTTGACCTTGACATGCTCCCCGGGTAACTAAGTAAGGATCATTCCGC
CCCCCCCCCCTCTCCCTCCCCCCCCCCTAACGTTACTGGCCGAAGCCGCTTGGAATAAGGCCGGTGTGCG
TTTGTCTATATGTTATTTTCCACCATATTGCCGTCTTTTGGCAATGTGAGGGCCCGGAAACCTGGCCCTG
TCTTCTTGACGAGCATTCCTAGGGGTCTTTCCCCTCTCGCCAAAGGAATGCAAGGTCTGTTGAATGTCGT
GAAGGAAGCAGTTCCTCTGGAAGCTTCTTGAAGACAAACAACGTCTGTAGCGACCCTTTGCAGGCAGCGG
AACCCCCCACCTGGCGACAGGTGCCTCTGCGGCCAAAAGCCACGTGTATAAGATACACCTGCAAAGGCGG
CACAACCCCAGTGCCACGTTGTGAGTTGGATAGTTGTGGAAAGAGTCAAATGGCTCTCCTCAAGCGTATT
CAACAAGGGGCTGAAGGATGCCCAGAAGGTACCCCATTGTATGGGATCTGATCTGGGGCCTCGGTGCACA
TGCTTTACATGTGTTTAGTCGAGGTTAAAAAAACGTCTAGGCCCCCCGAACCACGGGGACGTGGTTTTCC
TTTGAAAAACACGATGATAATATGGCCACAACCATGACCGAGTACAAGCCCACGGTGCGCCTCGCCACCC
GCGACGACGTCCCCAGGGCCGTACGCACCCTCGCCGCCGCGTTCGCCGACTACCCCGCCACGCGCCACAC
CGTCGATCCGGACCGCCACATCGAGCGGGTCACCGAGCTGCAAGAACTCTTCCTCACGCGCGTCGGGCTC
GACATCGGCAAGGTGTGGGTCGCGGACGACGGCGCCGCGGTGGCGGTCTGGACCACGCCGGAGAGCGTCG
AAGCGGGGGCGGTGTTCGCCGAGATCGGCCCGCGCATGGCCGAGTTGAGCGGTTCCCGGCTGGCCGCGCA
GCAACAGATGGAAGGCCTCCTGGCGCCGCACCGGCCCAAGGAGCCCGCGTGGTTCCTGGCCACCGTCGGC
GTCTCGCCCGACCACCAGGGCAAGGGTCTGGGCAGCGCCGTCGTGCTCCCCGGAGTGGAGGCGGCCGAGC
GCGCCGGGGTGCCCGCCTTCCTGGAGACCTCCGCGCCCCGCAACCTCCCCTTCTACGAGCGGCTCGGCTT
CACCGTCACCGCCGACGTCGAGGTGCCCGAAGGACCGCGCACCTGGTGCATGACCCGCAAGCCCGGTGCC
TGACGCCCGCCCCACGACCCGCAGCGCCCGACCGAAAGGAGCGCACGACCCCATGCATCGAAATGACCGA
CCAAGCGAATTCGCTAGGATTATCCCTAATACCTGCCACCCCACTCTTAATCAGTGGTGGAAGAACGGTC
TCAGAACTGTTTGTTTCAATTGGCCATTTAAGTTTAGTAGTAAAAGACTGGTTAATGATAACAATGCATC
GTAAAACCTTCAGAAGGAAAGGAGAATGTTTTGTGGACCACTTTGGTTTTCTTTTTTGCGTGTGGCAGTT
TTAAGTTATTAGTTTTTAAAATCAGTACTTTTTAATGGAAACAACTTGACCAAAAATTTGTCACAGAATT
TTGAGACCCATTAAAAAAGTTAAATGAGAAACCTGTGTGTTCCTTTGGTCAACACCGAGACATTTAGGTG
AAAGACATCTAATTCTGGTTTTACGAATCTGGAAACTTCTTGAAAATGTAATTCTTGAGTTAACACTTCT
GGGTGGAGAATAGGGTTGTTTTCCCCCCACATAATTGGAAGGGGAAGGAATATCATTTAAAGCTATGGGA
GGGTTGCTTTGATTACAACACTGGAGAGAAATGCAGCATGTTGCTGATTGCCTGTCACTAAAACAGGCCA
AAAACTGAGTCCTTGGGTTGCATAGAAAGCTGCCAAACGCTAGCCAACAAGCTCGTCATCGCTTTGCAGA
AGAGCAGAGAGGATATGCTCATCGTCTAAAGAACTACCCATTTTATTATATATTAGTCACGATATCTATA
ACAAGAAAATATATATATAATAAGTTATCACGTAAGTAGAACATGAAATAACAATATAATTATCGTATGA
GTTAAATCTTAAAAGTCACGTAAAAGATAATCATGCGTCATTTTGACTCACGCGGTCGTTATAGTTCAAA
ATCAGTGACACTTACCGCATTGACAAGCACGCCTCACGGGAGCTCCAAGCGGCGACTGAGATGTCCTAAA
TGCACAGCGACGGATTCGCGCTATTTAGAAAGAGAGAGCAATATTTCAAGAATGCATGCGTCAATTTTAC
GCAGACTATCTTTCTAGGGTTAAAAAAGATTTGCGCTTTACTCGACCTAAACTTTAAACACGTCATAGAA
TCTTCGTTTGACAAAAACCACATTGTGGCCAAGCTGTGTGACGCGACGCGCGCTAAAGAATGGCAAACCA
AGTCGCGCGAGGTACCAGCTTTTGTTCCCTTTAGTGAGGGTTAATTTCGAGCTTGGCGTAATCATGGTCA
TAGCTGTTTCCTGTGTGAAATTGTTATCCGCTCACAATTCCACACAACATACGAGCCGGAAGCATAAAGT
GTAAAGCCTGGGGTGCCTAATGAGTGAGCTAACTCACATTAATTGCGTTGCGCTCACTGCCCGCTTTCCA
GTCGGGAAACCTGTCGTGCCAGCTGCATTAATGAATCGGCCAACGCGCGGGGAGAGGCGGTTTGCGTATT
GGGCGCTCTTCCGCTTCCTCGCTCACTGACTCGCTGCGCTCGGTCGTTCGGCTGCGGCGAGCGGTATCAG
CTCACTCAAAGGCGGTAATACGGTTATCCACAGAATCAGGGGATAACGCAGGAAAGAACATGTGAGCAAA
AGGCCAGCAAAAGGCCAGGAACCGTAAAAAGGCCGCGTTGCTGGCGTTTTTCCATAGGCTCCGCCCCCCT
GACGAGCATCACAAAAATCGACGCTCAAGTCAGAGGTGGCGAAACCCGACAGGACTATAAAGATACCAGG
CGTTTCCCCCTGGAAGCTCCCTCGTGCGCTCTCCTGTTCCGACCCTGCCGCTTACCGGATACCTGTCCGC
CTTTCTCCCTTCGGGAAGCGTGGCGCTTTCTCATAGCTCACGCTGTAGGTATCTCAGTTCGGTGTAGGTC
GTTCGCTCCAAGCTGGGCTGTGTGCACGAACCCCCCGTTCAGCCCGACCGCTGCGCCTTATCCGGTAACT
ATCGTCTTGAGTCCAACCCGGTAAGACACGACTTATCGCCACTGGCAGCAGCCACTGGTAACAGGATTAG
CAGAGCGAGGTATGTAGGCGGTGCTACAGAGTTCTTGAAGTGGTGGCCTAACTACGGCTACACTAGAAGA
ACAGTATTTGGTATCTGCGCTCTGCTGAAGCCAGTTACCTTCGGAAAAAGAGTTGGTAGCTCTTGATCCG
GCAAACAAACCACCGCTGGTAGCGGTGGTTTTTTTGTTTGCAAGCAGCAGATTACGCGCAGAAAAAAAGG
ATCTCAAGAAGATCCTTTGATCTTTTCTACGGGGTCTGACGCTCAGTGGAACGAAAACTCACGTTAAGGG
ATTTTGGTCATGAGATTATCAAAAAGGATCTTCACCTAGATCCTTTTAAATTAAAAATGAAGTTTTAAAT
CAATCTAAAGTATATATGAGTAAACTTGGTCTGACAGTTACCAATGCTTAATCAGTGAGGCACCTATCTC
AGCGATCTGTCTATTTCGTTCATCCATAGTTGCCTGACTCCCCGTCGTGTAGATAACTACGATACGGGAG
GGCTTACCATCTGGCCCCAGTGCTGCAATGATACCGCGAGACCCACGCTCACCGGCTCCAGATTTATCAG
CAATAAACCAGCCAGCCGGAAGGGCCGAGCGCAGAAGTGGTCCTGCAACTTTATCCGCCTCCATCCAGTC
TATTAATTGTTGCCGGGAAGCTAGAGTAAGTAGTTCGCCAGTTAATAGTTTGCGCAACGTTGTTGCCATT
GCTACAGGCATCGTGGTGTCACGCTCGTCGTTTGGTATGGCTTCATTCAGCTCCGGTTCCCAACGATCAA
GGCGAGTTACATGATCCCCCATGTTGTGCAAAAAAGCGGTTAGCTCCTTCGGTCCTCCGATCGTTGTCAG
AAGTAAGTTGGCCGCAGTGTTATCACTCATGGTTATGGCAGCACTGCATAATTCTCTTACTGTCATGCCA
TCCGTAAGATGCTTTTCTGTGACTGGTGAGTACTCAACCAAGTCATTCTGAGAATAGTGTATGCGGCGAC
CGAGTTGCTCTTGCCCGGCGTCAATACGGGATAATACCGCGCCACATAGCAGAACTTTAAAAGTGCTCAT
CATTGGAAAACGTTCTTCGGGGCGAAAACTCTCAAGGATCTTACCGCTGTTGAGATCCAGTTCGATGTAA
CCCACTCGTGCACCCAACTGATCTTCAGCATCTTTTACTTTCACCAGCGTTTCTGGGTGAGCAAAAACAG
GAAGGCAAAATGCCGCAAAAAAGGGAATAAGGGCGACACGGAAATGTTGAATACTCATACTCTTCCTTTT
TCAATATTATTGAAGCATTTATCAGGGTTATTGTCTCATGAGCGGATACATATTTGAATGTATTTAGAAA
AATAAACAAATAGGGGTTCCGCGCACATTTCCCCGAAAAGTGCCACCTAAATTGTAAGCGTTAATATTTT
GTTAAAATTCGCGTTAAATTTTTGTTAAATCAGCTCATTTTTTAACCAATAGGCCGAAATCGGCAAAATC
CCTTATAAATCAAAAGAATAGACCGAGATAGGGT
[37 nt withheld, positions 10255-10291]
AAAGAACGTGGACTCCAACGTCAAAGG
[49 nt withheld, positions 10319-10367]
T
[91 nt withheld, positions 10369-10459]
G
[124 nt withheld, positions 10461-10584]
CCCATTCGCCATTCAGGCTGCGCAACTGTTGGGAAGGGCGATCGGTGCGGGCCTCTTCGCTATTACGCCA
GCTGGCGAAAGGGGGATGTGCTGCAAGGCGATTAAGTTGGGTAACGCCAGGGTTTTCCCAGTCACGACGT
TGTAAAACGACGGCCAGTGAATTGTAATACGACTCACTATAGGGCGAATTGGAGCTCGGTATTCACGACA
GCAGGCTGAATAATAAAAAAATTAGAAACTATTATTTAACCCTAGAAAGATAATCATATTGTGACGTACG
TTAAAGATAATCATGCGTAAAATTGACGCATGTGTTTTATCGGTCTGTATATCGAGGTTTATTTATTAAT
TTGAATAGATATTAAGTTTTATTATATTTACACTTACATACTAATAATAAATTCAACAAACAATTTATTT
ATGTTTATTTATTTATT
Features (pLannotate 1.2.2; 32 found; start..end, strand, type, name):
    246..266     +  promoter       tight TRE promoter (fragment): Tet-responsive promoter PTight, consisting of seven tet operator sequences followed by the minimal CMV promoter
    283..303     +  promoter       tight TRE promoter (fragment): Tet-responsive promoter PTight, consisting of seven tet operator sequences followed by the minimal CMV promoter
    320..340     +  promoter       tight TRE promoter (fragment): Tet-responsive promoter PTight, consisting of seven tet operator sequences followed by the minimal CMV promoter
    357..377     +  promoter       tight TRE promoter (fragment): Tet-responsive promoter PTight, consisting of seven tet operator sequences followed by the minimal CMV promoter
    394..414     +  promoter       tight TRE promoter (fragment): Tet-responsive promoter PTight, consisting of seven tet operator sequences followed by the minimal CMV promoter
    431..451     +  promoter       tight TRE promoter (fragment): Tet-responsive promoter PTight, consisting of seven tet operator sequences followed by the minimal CMV promoter
    468..488     +  promoter       tight TRE promoter (fragment): Tet-responsive promoter PTight, consisting of seven tet operator sequences followed by the minimal CMV promoter
    505..525     +  promoter       tight TRE promoter (fragment): Tet-responsive promoter PTight, consisting of seven tet operator sequences followed by the minimal CMV promoter
    533..578     +  promoter       TRE3GV promoter (fragment): 3rd-generation Tet-responsive promoter that can be activated by binding of Tet-On® 3G, optimized for retroviral and lentiviral vectors
    649..673     +  protein_bind   attB1: mutant version of attB; recombination site for the Gateway® BP reaction BP Clonase™
    676..2241    +  CDS            CGAS: CGAS_HUMAN - Also known as C6orf150 From Homo sapiens (Human).
   2246..2270    -  protein_bind   attB2: mutant version of attB; recombination site for the Gateway® BP reaction BP Clonase™
   2302..2379    +  CDS            HBB (fragment): HBB_PONPY - Experimental evidence at transcript level: Swiss-Prot protein existence level 2. Involved in oxygen transport from the lung to the various peripheral tissues. From Pongo pygmaeus (Bornean orangutan).
   2450..2505    +  polyA_signal   β-globin poly(A) signal: rabbit β-globin polyadenylation signal (Gil and Proudfoot, 1987)
   2948..3327    +  enhancer       CMV enhancer: human cytomegalovirus immediate early enhancer
   3329..3428    +  promoter       CMV promoter (fragment): human cytomegalovirus (CMV) immediate early promoter
   4764..5510    +  CDS            rtTA-Advanced: improved tetracycline-controlled transactivator In the Tet-On® system, rtTA-Advanced binds to the Tet-responsive element and stimulates transcription only in the presence of tetracycline or doxycycline.
   5648..6110    +  misc_feature   IRES: internal ribosome entry site (IRES) of the encephalomyocarditis virus (EMCV)
   6124..6723    +  CDS            PuroR: puromycin N-acetyltransferase; pac from Streptomyces alboniger; confers resistance to puromycin
   6809..7381    +  polyA_signal   EF-1α poly(A) signal: human EF-1α polyadenylation signal
   7790..7921    +  CDS            FP (fragment): FP25_NPVAC - Experimental evidence at protein level: Swiss-Prot protein existence level 1. From Autographa californica nuclear polyhedrosis virus (AcMNPV).
   7938..7956    -  promoter       T3 promoter: promoter for bacteriophage T3 RNA polymerase
   7999..8021    -  protein_bind   lac operator (fragment): The lac repressor binds to the lac operator to inhibit transcription in E. coli. This inhibition can be relieved by adding lactose or isopropyl-β-D-thiogalactopyranoside (IPTG). lac repressor encoded by lacI
   8025..8055    -  promoter       lac promoter: promoter for the E. coli lac operon
   8070..8091    -  protein_bind   CAP binding site: CAP binding activates transcription in the presence of cAMP. E. coli catabolite activator protein
   8104..8196    -  CDS            lacI (fragment): lac repressor; lacI; The lac repressor binds to the lac operator to inhibit transcription in E. coli. This inhibition can be relieved by adding lactose or isopropyl-β-D-thiogalactopyranoside (IPTG).
   8379..8967    -  rep_origin     ori: high-copy-number ColE1/pMB1/pBR322/pUC origin of replication
   9138..9998    -  CDS            AmpR: β-lactamase; bla; confers resistance to ampicillin, carbenicillin, and related antibiotics
   9999..10103   -  promoter       AmpR promoter: bla
  10156..10584   -  rep_origin     f1 ori (sequence partly withheld): f1 bacteriophage origin of replication; arrow indicates direction of (+) strand synthesis
  10589..10746   -  CDS            lacZα (fragment): LacZα fragment of β-galactosidase; lacZ fragment
  10749..10767   +  promoter       T7 promoter: promoter for bacteriophage T7 RNA polymerase
