[The description below was written by a language model from this plasmid's Addgene catalogue record and pLannotate feature annotations shown in this document.]
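Description:
PB-TA-ERP2-hcGAS(R255A) is a mammalian expression plasmid built on the PB-TA-ERP2 PiggyBac transposon backbone, intended for generating stable cell lines that express a mutant form of human cGAS (CGAS, also known as MB21D1 or C6orf150). It is propagated in E. coli as a high-copy plasmid through a ColE1/pUC-type origin with ampicillin selection (AmpR), and it also carries an f1 origin plus residual cloning-vector elements such as lac promoter/operator and lacZα fragments and flanking T3 and T7 promoters. The automated annotation does not label the PiggyBac terminal repeats, although a baculovirus-derived fragment often found next to such repeats is detected. Genomic integration would require a PiggyBac transposase, which is not encoded among the annotated features.

The payload is an all-in-one doxycycline-inducible (Tet-On) arrangement. A Tet-responsive promoter, annotated as a series of tet operator repeats followed by a minimal promoter fragment, drives the cGAS coding sequence. This sequence was introduced by Gateway cloning, sits between attB1 and attB2 sites, and is followed by a rabbit β-globin polyadenylation region. The insert carries the R255A substitution; the record does not state its functional consequence, and no epitope tag is annotated. A second cassette begins with a CMV enhancer and partial CMV promoter, followed by an unannotated stretch, and encodes rtTA-Advanced linked through an EMCV IRES to puromycin N-acetyltransferase, ending in an EF-1α poly(A) signal. A single transcript therefore supplies both the transactivator that switches on the TRE promoter in the presence of doxycycline and the puromycin resistance used to select cells carrying the transposon, giving inducible expression of cGAS(R255A).
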