Addgene plasmid #208397: PB-TA-ERP2-hcGAS(R255A)
Purpose: To generate stable cell line expressing human cGAS(R255A) using PiggyBac transposon system
Depositing lab: Gaorav Gupta. Depositing organization: University of North Carolina at Chapel Hill. Publication: MRE11 liberates cGAS from nucleosome sequestration during tumorigenesis. Cho MG, Kumar RJ, Lin CC, Boyer JA, Shahir JA, Fagan-Solis K, Simpson DA, Fan C, Foster CE, Goddard AM, Lerner LM, Ellington SW, Wang Q, Wang Y, Ho AY, Liu P, Perou CM, Zhang Q, McGinty RK, Purvis JE, Gupta GP. Nature. 2024 Jan 10. doi: 10.1038/s41586-023-06889-6. PubMed 38200309.
Backbone
  Vector backbone: PB-TA-ERP2
  Vector type: Mammalian Expression ; PiggyBac Transposon
Growth in bacteria
  Bacterial resistance: Ampicillin, 100 μg/mL
  Growth temperature: 37°C
  Growth strain: NEB Stable
  Copy number: High Copy
Gene/Insert
  Gene/Insert name: Human cGAS
  Species: H. sapiens (human)
  Mutation: R255A
  Entrez Gene: CGAS (a.k.a. C6orf150, D4, MB21D1, h-cGAS)
  Cloning method: Gateway Cloning
  Sequencing primers: 5′ Unknown
Terms and licenses: Academic/Nonprofit Terms; Industry Terms: Not Available to Industry
How to cite: PB-TA-ERP2-hcGAS(R255A) was a gift from Gaorav Gupta (Addgene plasmid # 208397 ; http://n2t.net/addgene:208397 ; RRID:Addgene_208397)
